Addgene plasmid #137143: pAAV-nEF-Con/Foff 2.0-ChR2-mCherry
Purpose: Intersectional viral expression of ChR2-mCherry in cells expressing Cre AND NOT Flp
Depositing lab: Karl Deisseroth & INTRSECT 2.0 Project. Publication: Comprehensive Dual- and Triple-Feature Intersectional Single-Vector Delivery of Diverse Functional Payloads to Cells of Behaving Mammals. Fenno LE, Ramakrishnan C, Kim YS, Evans KE, Lo M, Vesuna S, Inoue M, Cheung KYM, Yuen E, Pichamoorthy N, Hong ASO, Deisseroth K. Neuron. 2020 Jun 20. pii: S0896-6273(20)30432-3. doi: 10.1016/j.neuron.2020.06.003. PubMed 32574559.
Backbone
  Vector backbone: AAV2-nEF-WPRE
  Backbone size w/o insert (bp): 4600
  Vector type: AAV, Cre/Lox, Synthetic Biology ; Flp/FRT
Growth in bacteria
  Bacterial resistance: Ampicillin, 100 μg/mL
  Growth temperature: 37°C
  Growth strain: NEB Stable
  Copy number: High Copy
Gene/Insert
  Gene/Insert name: Con/Foff 2.0-ChR2-mCherry
  Species: Synthetic; Prokaryotic
  Insert size (bp): 2400
  Mutation: H134R
  Promoter: nEF
  Cloning method: Restriction Enzyme; 5′ cloning site BamHI (unknown if destroyed); 3′ cloning site EcoRI (unknown if destroyed)
  Sequencing primers: 5′ GACCCTGCTTGCTCAACTCT; 3′ GGGCCACAACTCCTCATAAA
Terms and licenses: Academic/Nonprofit Terms; Industry Terms: Not Available to Industry
Depositor comments: Additional sequencing primers: Intron 2F GGGACGACATGACTTAACCAG; Intron 2R CCAGCCCTTCTCATGTTCAG; Intron 1F CCTGTATGTGACCCATGTGC; Intron 1R: GCACATGGGTCACATACAGG
How to cite: pAAV-nEF-Con/Foff 2.0-ChR2-mCherry was a gift from Karl Deisseroth & INTRSECT 2.0 Project (Addgene plasmid # 137143 ; http://n2t.net/addgene:137143 ; RRID:Addgene_137143) For viral preps, please replace (Addgene plasmid # 137143) in the above sentence with: (Addgene viral prep # 137143-AAV8)
