[The description below was written by a language model from this plasmid's Addgene catalogue record and pLannotate feature annotations shown in this document.]
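Description:
pAAV-nEF-Con/Foff 2.0-ChR2-mCherry is an AAV2-based transfer plasmid from the INTRSECT 2.0 toolkit. It is designed to express the blue-light-gated cation channel ChR2(H134R) fused to mCherry only in cells that contain Cre and lack Flp. The expression cassette lies between two AAV2 inverted terminal repeats, which allow it to be packaged into recombinant AAV. Transcription is driven by the nEF promoter, annotated as an EF-1α core promoter followed by a truncated HTLV-1 5' LTR segment. A WPRE and an hGH polyadenylation signal downstream support transcript stability and 3' end processing. In bacteria the plasmid is maintained by a high-copy ColE1/pUC-type origin and ampicillin resistance, and the backbone also carries an f1/M13 phage origin.

The ChR2-mCherry reading frame is split into three exon-like pieces separated by short synthetic intron sequences (matched to β-globin intron fragments) that house the recombinase sites. The first piece (N-terminal ChR2) and the last piece are in the sense orientation. The last piece is labelled Blue102 by the annotation tool but is presumably the C-terminal part of mCherry, since both derive from Discosoma. The middle piece, carrying the rest of ChR2 and the start of mCherry, is inverted and flanked by oppositely oriented loxN and lox2272 pairs in a double-floxed arrangement. Cre therefore flips it into the sense orientation, and splicing can then join the pieces into a complete coding sequence. A pair of oppositely oriented minimal FRT sites brackets the whole split cassette, so Flp inverts it relative to the promoter and disables expression.

The two sequence records agree closely. In the sequencing-derived record the left ITR appears only as fragments. The construct is used for intersectional optogenetic targeting of neuronal populations defined by two features.
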