Features (pLannotate 1.2.2; 27 found; start..end, strand, type, name):
      1..141     -  repeat_region  AAV2 ITR: inverted terminal repeat of adeno-associated virus serotype 2 inverted
    188..399     +  promoter       EF-1α core promoter: core promoter for human elongation factor EF-1α
    412..680     +  LTR            5' LTR (truncated): truncated 5' long terminal repeat (LTR) from human T-cell leukemia virus (HTLV) type 1
    708..741     +  protein_bind   FRT (minimal): supports FLP-mediated excision but not integration (Turan and Bode, 2011) FLP recombinase from the Saccharomyces cerevisiae 2μ plasmid
    750..791     -  intron         β-globin intron (fragment): internally truncated intron from human β-globin
    840..1258    +  CDS            ChR2(H134R) (fragment): H134R mutant of an N-terminal fragment of channelrhodopsin-2 from the alga Chlamydomonas reinhardtii (Nagel et al., 2005) blue light-activated cation channel
   1279..1312    +  protein_bind   loxN: Cre-mediated recombination occurs in the 8-bp core sequence (GTATACCT). loxN sites are compatible with each other, but incompatible with loxP or lox2272 sites. Cre recombinase
   1313..1362    +  intron         β-globin intron (fragment): internally truncated intron from human β-globin
   1363..1396    +  protein_bind   lox2272: Cre-mediated recombination occurs in the 8-bp core sequence (GGATACTT). lox2272 sites are compatible with each other, but incompatible with loxP or loxN sites (Lee and Saito, 1988). Cre recombinase
   1408..1755    -  CDS            mCherry (fragment): mCherry is a basic (constitutively fluorescent) red fluorescent protein published in 2004, derived from Discosoma sp.. It is reported to be a very rapidly-maturing monomer with low acid sensitivity.
   1768..2277    -  CDS            ChR2(H134R) (fragment): H134R mutant of an N-terminal fragment of channelrhodopsin-2 from the alga Chlamydomonas reinhardtii (Nagel et al., 2005) blue light-activated cation channel
   2379..2412    -  protein_bind   loxN: Cre-mediated recombination occurs in the 8-bp core sequence (GTATACCT). loxN sites are compatible with each other, but incompatible with loxP or lox2272 sites. Cre recombinase
   2413..2462    +  intron         β-globin intron (fragment): internally truncated intron from human β-globin
   2463..2496    -  protein_bind   lox2272: Cre-mediated recombination occurs in the 8-bp core sequence (GGATACTT). lox2272 sites are compatible with each other, but incompatible with loxP or loxN sites (Lee and Saito, 1988). Cre recombinase
   2562..2936    +  CDS            Blue102 (fragment): Blue102 is a fluorescent protein published in 2010, derived from Discosoma sp..
   2946..2979    -  protein_bind   FRT (minimal): supports FLP-mediated excision but not integration (Turan and Bode, 2011) FLP recombinase from the Saccharomyces cerevisiae 2μ plasmid
   3064..3088    +  misc_feature   MCS (fragment): pBluescript multiple cloning site
   3088..3676    +  misc_feature   WPRE: woodchuck hepatitis virus posttranscriptional regulatory element
   3708..4184    +  polyA_signal   hGH poly(A) signal: human growth hormone polyadenylation signal
   4224..4364    +  repeat_region  AAV2 ITR: inverted terminal repeat of adeno-associated virus serotype 2 inverted
   4369..4420    -  misc_feature   bom (fragment): basis of mobility region from pBR322
   4439..4819    +  rep_origin     M13 ori (sequence partly withheld): M13 bacteriophage origin of replication; arrow indicates direction of (+) strand synthesis
   4895..4944    -  misc_feature   bom (fragment): basis of mobility region from pBR322
   5046..5081    -  CDS            rop (fragment): Rop protein, which maintains plasmids at low copy number; rop
   5176..5280    +  promoter       AmpR promoter: bla
   5281..6141    +  CDS            AmpR: β-lactamase; bla; confers resistance to ampicillin, carbenicillin, and related antibiotics
   6312..6900    +  rep_origin     ori: high-copy-number ColE1/pMB1/pBR322/pUC origin of replication
>Addgene plasmid #137143 | pAAV-nEF-Con/Foff 2.0-ChR2-mCherry | depositor full sequence | sequence record 265133 | pAAV-nEF-Con/Foff 2.0-ChR2-mCherry sequence 6961 bps
CCTGCAGGCAGCTGCGCGCTCGCTCGCTCACTGAGGCCGCCCGGGCAAAGCCCGGGCGTCGGGCGACCTT
TGGTCGCCCGGCCTCAGTGAGCGAGCGAGCGCGCAGAGAGGGAGTGGCCAACTCCATCACTAGGGGTTCC
TGCGGCCGCACGCGTAAGGATCTGCGATCGCTCCGGTGCCCGTCAGTGGGCAGAGCGCACATCGCCCACA
GTCCCCGAGAAGTTGGGGGGAGGGGTCGGCAATTGAACGGGTGCCTAGAGAAGGTGGCGCGGGGTAAACT
GGGAAAGTGATGTCGTGTACTGGCTCCGCCTTTTTCCCGAGGGTGGGGGAGAACCGTATATAAGTGCAGT
AGTCGCCGTGAACGTTCTTTTTCGCAACGGGTTTGCCGCCAGAACACAGCTGAAGCTTCGAGGGGCTCGC
ATCTCTCCTTCACGCGCCCGCCGCCCTACCTGAGGCCGCCATCCACGCCGGTTGAGTCGCGTTCTGCCGC
CTCCCGCCTGTGGTGCCTCCTGAACTGCGTCCGCCGTCTAGGTAAGTTTAAAGCTCAGGTCGAGACCGGG
CCTTTGTCCGGCGCTCCCTTGGAGCCTACCTAGACTCAGCCGGCTCTCCACGCTTTGCCTGACCCTGCTT
GCTCAACTCTACGTCTTTGTTTCGTTTTCTGTTCTGCGCCGTTACAGATCCAAGCTGTGACCGGCGCCTA
CGGATCCGAAGTTCCTATTCTCTAGAAAGTATAGGAACTTCGCAGAGTAGTAGCTGGATTGTAGCTGCTA
TTAGCAATCTAAAACCTCTTAGAAGTTCCTATTCTTCAAAAGGTATAGGAACTTCGGCGCGCCGCCACCA
TGGACTATGGCGGCGCTTTGTCTGCCGTCGGACGCGAACTTTTGTTCGTTACTAATCCTGTGGTGGTGAA
CGGGTCCGTCCTGGTCCCTGAGGATCAATGTTACTGTGCCGGATGGATTGAATCTCGCGGCACGAACGGC
GCTCAGACCGCGTCAAATGTCCTGCAGTGGCTTGCAGCAGGATTCAGCATTTTGCTGCTGATGTTCTATG
CCTACCAAACCTGGAAATCTACATGCGGCTGGGAGGAGATCTATGTGTGCGCCATTGAAATGGTTAAGGT
GATTCTCGAGTTCTTTTTTGAGTTTAAGAATCCCTCTATGCTCTACCTTGCCACAGGACACCGGGTGCAG
TGGCTGCGCTATGCAGAGTGGCTGCTCACTTGTCCTGTCATCCTTATCCGCCTGAGCAACCTCACCGGTA
AGTGTCGGGGTTGCTAGCATAACTTCGTATAGTATACCTTATACGAAGTTATTCTTTGCACCATTCTAAA
GAATAACAGTGATAATTTCTGGGTTAAGGCAAATAACTTCGTATAGGATACTTTATACGAAGTTATGGTA
CCCCTCCTGTACTCACCTGGGTCACGGTCACCACGCCGCCGTCCTCGAAGTTCATCACGCGCTCCCACTT
GAAGCCCTCGGGGAAGGACAGCTTCAAGTAGTCGGGGATGTCGGCGGGGTGCTTCACGTAGGCCTTGGAG
CCGTACATGAACTGAGGGGACAGGATGTCCCAGGCGAAGGGCAGGGGGCCACCCTTGGTCACCTTCAGCT
TGGCGGTCTGGGTGCCCTCGTAGGGGCGGCCCTCGCCCTCGCCCTCGATCTCGAACTCGTGGCCGTTCAC
GGAGCCCTCCATGTGCACCTTGAAGCGCATGAACTCCTTGATGATGGCCATGTTATCCTCCTCGCCCTTG
CTCACGGCGGCCGCTGGCACGGCTCCGGCCTCGGCTTCGTCTTCGACGAGAGTCTCGACCTCGATCTCCG
TTCCGCCGATGTTCAGTTTGGTGGTTTTGCGGATATCTCCGTGAATCAATATGTGCTCGTGGATCAGGAC
GCGCAGGTAGTGTCCCAACAACCCCCAACAATTTTTACTCATCAGATCAATAATCGTGTGACCTACGGTG
GAGCCATAGACGCTCAGGACGCCAAAACCTTCGGGCCCCAAAATGAAGAGAATTGGGAACATACCCCAGC
TCACGAAAAACAGCCATGCCATGCCGGTCACGACCTGGCGGCACCGACCCTTTGGCACAGTATGATAACC
CTCGATATATGCTTTGGCGGCGTGAAAAAATGTGTTCGCGCCATAGCACAATCCAAGACAAAAGAAGATG
ACTTTAACATAGCCGGTTGCCATGGCGCTGGTAGCCCCCCACACGATAGTCCCGATGTCTGAGACAAGGA
GTCCCATGGTTCTCCTGCTGTAGTCGTTGCTCAGGCCTAAACACATGAGAAATAGAGTCATAAGCACATG
GGTCACATACAGGAGATATGTATATAACATTAATACAATTTATAAAAAAAAGGGGGGGCACAACTAGTAT
AACTTCGTATAAGGTATACTATACGAAGTTATTAAGAGGTTTCATATTGCTAATAGCAGCTACAATCCAG
CTACCATTCTGCATAACTTCGTATAAAGTATCCTATACGAAGTTATGTCGACTGGAGAGTGGCCAGCCCT
TCTCATGTTCAGAGAACATGGTTAACTGGTTAAGTCATGTCGTCCCACAGGACTCCTCCCTGCAGGACGG
CGAGTTCATCTACAAGGTGAAGCTGCGCGGCACCAACTTCCCCTCCGACGGCCCCGTAATGCAGAAGAAG
ACCATGGGCTGGGAGGCCTCCTCCGAGCGGATGTACCCCGAGGACGGCGCCCTGAAGGGCGAGATCAAGC
AGAGGCTGAAGCTGAAGGACGGCGGCCACTACGACGCTGAGGTCAAGACCACCTACAAGGCCAAGAAGCC
CGTGCAGCTGCCCGGCGCCTACAACGTCAACATCAAGTTGGACATCACCTCCCACAACGAGGACTACACC
ATCGTGGAACAGTACGAACGCGCCGAGGGCCGCCACTCCACCGGCGGCATGGACGAGCTGTACAAGTAAG
CTAGCGAAGTTCCTATACTTTCTAGAGAATAGGAACTTCTAAGCAGACAATCTTGTAATACATCAGCAGC
TAGTAGATTGCTCCAGCTAGAAGTTCCTATACCTTTTGAAGAATAGGAACTTCGAATTCGATATCAAGCT
TATCGATAATCAACCTCTGGATTACAAAATTTGTGAAAGATTGACTGGTATTCTTAACTATGTTGCTCCT
TTTACGCTATGTGGATACGCTGCTTTAATGCCTTTGTATCATGCTATTGCTTCCCGTATGGCTTTCATTT
TCTCCTCCTTGTATAAATCCTGGTTGCTGTCTCTTTATGAGGAGTTGTGGCCCGTTGTCAGGCAACGTGG
CGTGGTGTGCACTGTGTTTGCTGACGCAACCCCCACTGGTTGGGGCATTGCCACCACCTGTCAGCTCCTT
TCCGGGACTTTCGCTTTCCCCCTCCCTATTGCCACGGCGGAACTCATCGCCGCCTGCCTTGCCCGCTGCT
GGACAGGGGCTCGGCTGTTGGGCACTGACAATTCCGTGGTGTTGTCGGGGAAATCATCGTCCTTTCCTTG
GCTGCTCGCCTGTGTTGCCACCTGGATTCTGCGCGGGACGTCCTTCTGCTACGTCCCTTCGGCCCTCAAT
CCAGCGGACCTTCCTTCCCGCGGCCTGCTGCCGGCTCTGCGGCCTCTTCCGCGTCTTCGCCTTCGCCCTC
AGACGAGTCGGATCTCCCTTTGGGCCGCCTCCCCGCATCGATACCGAGCGCTGCTCGAGAGATCTACGGG
TGGCATCCCTGTGACCCCTCCCCAGTGCCTCTCCTGGCCCTGGAAGTTGCCACTCCAGTGCCCACCAGCC
TTGTCCTAATAAAATTAAGTTGCATCATTTTGTCTGACTAGGTGTCCTTCTATAATATTATGGGGTGGAG
GGGGGTGGTATGGAGCAAGGGGCAAGTTGGGAAGACAACCTGTAGGGCCTGCGGGGTCTATTGGGAACCA
AGCTGGAGTGCAGTGGCACAATCTTGGCTCACTGCAATCTCCGCCTCCTGGGTTCAAGCGATTCTCCTGC
CTCAGCCTCCCGAGTTGTTGGGATTCCAGGCATGCATGACCAGGCTCAGCTAATTTTTGTTTTTTTGGTA
GAGACGGGGTTTCACCATATTGGCCAGGCTGGTCTCCAACTCCTAATCTCAGGTGATCTACCCACCTTGG
CCTCCCAAATTGCTGGGATTACAGGCGTGAACCACTGCTCCCTTCCCTGTCCTTCTGATTTTGTAGGTAA
CCACGTGCGGACCGAGCGGCCGCAGGAACCCCTAGTGATGGAGTTGGCCACTCCCTCTCTGCGCGCTCGC
TCGCTCACTGAGGCCGGGCGACCAAAGGTCGCCCGACGCCCGGGCTTTGCCCGGGCGGCCTCAGTGAGCG
AGCGAGCGCGCAGCTGCCTGCAGGGGCGCCTGATGCGGTATTTTCTCCTTACGCATCTGTGCGGTATTTC
ACACCGCATA
[142 nt withheld, positions 4421-4562]
C
[141 nt withheld, positions 4564-4704]
CCTTTGACGTTGGAGTCCACGTTCTTT
[37 nt withheld, positions 4732-4768]
ACCCTATCTCGGGCTATTCTTTTGATTTATAAGGGATTTTGCCGATTTCGGCCTATTGGTTAAAAAATGA
GCTGATTTAACAAAAATTTAACGCGAATTTTAACAAAATATTAACGTTTACAATTTTATGGTGCACTCTC
AGTACAATCTGCTCTGATGCCGCATAGTTAAGCCAGCCCCGACACCCGCCAACACCCGCTGACGCGCCCT
GACGGGCTTGTCTGCTCCCGGCATCCGCTTACAGACAAGCTGTGACCGTCTCCGGGAGCTGCATGTGTCA
GAGGTTTTCACCGTCATCACCGAAACGCGCGAGACGAAAGGGCCTCGTGATACGCCTATTTTTATAGGTT
AATGTCATGATAATAATGGTTTCTTAGACGTCAGGTGGCACTTTTCGGGGAAATGTGCGCGGAACCCCTA
TTTGTTTATTTTTCTAAATACATTCAAATATGTATCCGCTCATGAGACAATAACCCTGATAAATGCTTCA
ATAATATTGAAAAAGGAAGAGTATGAGTATTCAACATTTCCGTGTCGCCCTTATTCCCTTTTTTGCGGCA
TTTTGCCTTCCTGTTTTTGCTCACCCAGAAACGCTGGTGAAAGTAAAAGATGCTGAAGATCAGTTGGGTG
CACGAGTGGGTTACATCGAACTGGATCTCAACAGCGGTAAGATCCTTGAGAGTTTTCGCCCCGAAGAACG
TTTTCCAATGATGAGCACTTTTAAAGTTCTGCTATGTGGCGCGGTATTATCCCGTATTGACGCCGGGCAA
GAGCAACTCGGTCGCCGCATACACTATTCTCAGAATGACTTGGTTGAGTACTCACCAGTCACAGAAAAGC
ATCTTACGGATGGCATGACAGTAAGAGAATTATGCAGTGCTGCCATAACCATGAGTGATAACACTGCGGC
CAACTTACTTCTGACAACGATCGGAGGACCGAAGGAGCTAACCGCTTTTTTGCACAACATGGGGGATCAT
GTAACTCGCCTTGATCGTTGGGAACCGGAGCTGAATGAAGCCATACCAAACGACGAGCGTGACACCACGA
TGCCTGTAGCAATGGCAACAACGTTGCGCAAACTATTAACTGGCGAACTACTTACTCTAGCTTCCCGGCA
ACAATTAATAGACTGGATGGAGGCGGATAAAGTTGCAGGACCACTTCTGCGCTCGGCCCTTCCGGCTGGC
TGGTTTATTGCTGATAAATCTGGAGCCGGTGAGCGTGGGTCTCGCGGTATCATTGCAGCACTGGGGCCAG
ATGGTAAGCCCTCCCGTATCGTAGTTATCTACACGACGGGGAGTCAGGCAACTATGGATGAACGAAATAG
ACAGATCGCTGAGATAGGTGCCTCACTGATTAAGCATTGGTAACTGTCAGACCAAGTTTACTCATATATA
CTTTAGATTGATTTAAAACTTCATTTTTAATTTAAAAGGATCTAGGTGAAGATCCTTTTTGATAATCTCA
TGACCAAAATCCCTTAACGTGAGTTTTCGTTCCACTGAGCGTCAGACCCCGTAGAAAAGATCAAAGGATC
TTCTTGAGATCCTTTTTTTCTGCGCGTAATCTGCTGCTTGCAAACAAAAAAACCACCGCTACCAGCGGTG
GTTTGTTTGCCGGATCAAGAGCTACCAACTCTTTTTCCGAAGGTAACTGGCTTCAGCAGAGCGCAGATAC
CAAATACTGTCCTTCTAGTGTAGCCGTAGTTAGGCCACCACTTCAAGAACTCTGTAGCACCGCCTACATA
CCTCGCTCTGCTAATCCTGTTACCAGTGGCTGCTGCCAGTGGCGATAAGTCGTGTCTTACCGGGTTGGAC
TCAAGACGATAGTTACCGGATAAGGCGCAGCGGTCGGGCTGAACGGGGGGTTCGTGCACACAGCCCAGCT
TGGAGCGAACGACCTACACCGAACTGAGATACCTACAGCGTGAGCTATGAGAAAGCGCCACGCTTCCCGA
AGGGAGAAAGGCGGACAGGTATCCGGTAAGCGGCAGGGTCGGAACAGGAGAGCGCACGAGGGAGCTTCCA
GGGGGAAACGCCTGGTATCTTTATAGTCCTGTCGGGTTTCGCCACCTCTGACTTGAGCGTCGATTTTTGT
GATGCTCGTCAGGGGGGCGGAGCCTATGGAAAAACGCCAGCAACGCGGCCTTTTTACGGTTCCTGGCCTT
TTGCTGGCCTTTTGCTCACATGT
