Features (pLannotate 1.2.2; 28 found; start..end, strand, type, name):
     12..39      +  repeat_region  AAV2 ITR (fragment): inverted terminal repeat of adeno-associated virus serotype 2 inverted
     68..95      +  repeat_region  AAV2 ITR (fragment): inverted terminal repeat of adeno-associated virus serotype 2 inverted
    177..388     +  promoter       EF-1α core promoter: core promoter for human elongation factor EF-1α
    401..669     +  LTR            5' LTR (truncated): truncated 5' long terminal repeat (LTR) from human T-cell leukemia virus (HTLV) type 1
    697..730     +  protein_bind   FRT (minimal): supports FLP-mediated excision but not integration (Turan and Bode, 2011) FLP recombinase from the Saccharomyces cerevisiae 2μ plasmid
    739..780     -  intron         β-globin intron (fragment): internally truncated intron from human β-globin
    829..1247    +  CDS            ChR2(H134R) (fragment): H134R mutant of an N-terminal fragment of channelrhodopsin-2 from the alga Chlamydomonas reinhardtii (Nagel et al., 2005) blue light-activated cation channel
   1268..1301    +  protein_bind   loxN: Cre-mediated recombination occurs in the 8-bp core sequence (GTATACCT). loxN sites are compatible with each other, but incompatible with loxP or lox2272 sites. Cre recombinase
   1302..1351    +  intron         β-globin intron (fragment): internally truncated intron from human β-globin
   1352..1385    +  protein_bind   lox2272: Cre-mediated recombination occurs in the 8-bp core sequence (GGATACTT). lox2272 sites are compatible with each other, but incompatible with loxP or loxN sites (Lee and Saito, 1988). Cre recombinase
   1397..1744    -  CDS            mCherry (fragment): mCherry is a basic (constitutively fluorescent) red fluorescent protein published in 2004, derived from Discosoma sp.. It is reported to be a very rapidly-maturing monomer with low acid sensitivity.
   1757..2266    -  CDS            ChR2(H134R) (fragment): H134R mutant of an N-terminal fragment of channelrhodopsin-2 from the alga Chlamydomonas reinhardtii (Nagel et al., 2005) blue light-activated cation channel
   2368..2401    -  protein_bind   loxN: Cre-mediated recombination occurs in the 8-bp core sequence (GTATACCT). loxN sites are compatible with each other, but incompatible with loxP or lox2272 sites. Cre recombinase
   2402..2451    +  intron         β-globin intron (fragment): internally truncated intron from human β-globin
   2452..2485    -  protein_bind   lox2272: Cre-mediated recombination occurs in the 8-bp core sequence (GGATACTT). lox2272 sites are compatible with each other, but incompatible with loxP or loxN sites (Lee and Saito, 1988). Cre recombinase
   2551..2925    +  CDS            Blue102 (fragment): Blue102 is a fluorescent protein published in 2010, derived from Discosoma sp..
   2935..2968    -  protein_bind   FRT (minimal): supports FLP-mediated excision but not integration (Turan and Bode, 2011) FLP recombinase from the Saccharomyces cerevisiae 2μ plasmid
   3053..3077    +  misc_feature   MCS (fragment): pBluescript multiple cloning site
   3077..3665    +  misc_feature   WPRE: woodchuck hepatitis virus posttranscriptional regulatory element
   3697..4173    +  polyA_signal   hGH poly(A) signal: human growth hormone polyadenylation signal
   4213..4353    +  repeat_region  AAV2 ITR: inverted terminal repeat of adeno-associated virus serotype 2 inverted
   4358..4409    -  misc_feature   bom (fragment): basis of mobility region from pBR322
   4428..4883    +  rep_origin     f1 ori (sequence partly withheld): f1 bacteriophage origin of replication; arrow indicates direction of (+) strand synthesis
   4884..4933    -  misc_feature   bom (fragment): basis of mobility region from pBR322
   5035..5070    -  CDS            rop (fragment): Rop protein, which maintains plasmids at low copy number; rop
   5165..5269    +  promoter       AmpR promoter: bla
   5270..6130    +  CDS            AmpR: β-lactamase; bla; confers resistance to ampicillin, carbenicillin, and related antibiotics
   6301..6889    +  rep_origin     ori: high-copy-number ColE1/pMB1/pBR322/pUC origin of replication
>Addgene plasmid #137143 | pAAV-nEF-Con/Foff 2.0-ChR2-mCherry | addgene full sequence | sequence record 272737 | Addgene NGS Result
CCTGCAGGCAGCTGCGCGCTCGCTCGCTCACTGAGGCCGCCCGGGCGTCGGGCGACCTTTGGTCGCCCGG
CCTCAGTGAGCGAGCGAGCGCGCAGAGAGGGAGTGGCCAACTCCATCACTAGGGGTTCCTGCGGCCGCAC
GCGTAAGGATCTGCGATCGCTCCGGTGCCCGTCAGTGGGCAGAGCGCACATCGCCCACAGTCCCCGAGAA
GTTGGGGGGAGGGGTCGGCAATTGAACGGGTGCCTAGAGAAGGTGGCGCGGGGTAAACTGGGAAAGTGAT
GTCGTGTACTGGCTCCGCCTTTTTCCCGAGGGTGGGGGAGAACCGTATATAAGTGCAGTAGTCGCCGTGA
ACGTTCTTTTTCGCAACGGGTTTGCCGCCAGAACACAGCTGAAGCTTCGAGGGGCTCGCATCTCTCCTTC
ACGCGCCCGCCGCCCTACCTGAGGCCGCCATCCACGCCGGTTGAGTCGCGTTCTGCCGCCTCCCGCCTGT
GGTGCCTCCTGAACTGCGTCCGCCGTCTAGGTAAGTTTAAAGCTCAGGTCGAGACCGGGCCTTTGTCCGG
CGCTCCCTTGGAGCCTACCTAGACTCAGCCGGCTCTCCACGCTTTGCCTGACCCTGCTTGCTCAACTCTA
CGTCTTTGTTTCGTTTTCTGTTCTGCGCCGTTACAGATCCAAGCTGTGACCGGCGCCTACGGATCCGAAG
TTCCTATTCTCTAGAAAGTATAGGAACTTCGCAGAGTAGTAGCTGGATTGTAGCTGCTATTAGCAATCTA
AAACCTCTTAGAAGTTCCTATTCTTCAAAAGGTATAGGAACTTCGGCGCGCCGCCACCATGGACTATGGC
GGCGCTTTGTCTGCCGTCGGACGCGAACTTTTGTTCGTTACTAATCCTGTGGTGGTGAACGGGTCCGTCC
TGGTCCCTGAGGATCAATGTTACTGTGCCGGATGGATTGAATCTCGCGGCACGAACGGCGCTCAGACCGC
GTCAAATGTCCTGCAGTGGCTTGCAGCAGGATTCAGCATTTTGCTGCTGATGTTCTATGCCTACCAAACC
TGGAAATCTACATGCGGCTGGGAGGAGATCTATGTGTGCGCCATTGAAATGGTTAAGGTGATTCTCGAGT
TCTTTTTTGAGTTTAAGAATCCCTCTATGCTCTACCTTGCCACAGGACACCGGGTGCAGTGGCTGCGCTA
TGCAGAGTGGCTGCTCACTTGTCCTGTCATCCTTATCCGCCTGAGCAACCTCACCGGTAAGTGTCGGGGT
TGCTAGCATAACTTCGTATAGTATACCTTATACGAAGTTATTCTTTGCACCATTCTAAAGAATAACAGTG
ATAATTTCTGGGTTAAGGCAAATAACTTCGTATAGGATACTTTATACGAAGTTATGGTACCCCTCCTGTA
CTCACCTGGGTCACGGTCACCACGCCGCCGTCCTCGAAGTTCATCACGCGCTCCCACTTGAAGCCCTCGG
GGAAGGACAGCTTCAAGTAGTCGGGGATGTCGGCGGGGTGCTTCACGTAGGCCTTGGAGCCGTACATGAA
CTGAGGGGACAGGATGTCCCAGGCGAAGGGCAGGGGGCCACCCTTGGTCACCTTCAGCTTGGCGGTCTGG
GTGCCCTCGTAGGGGCGGCCCTCGCCCTCGCCCTCGATCTCGAACTCGTGGCCGTTCACGGAGCCCTCCA
TGTGCACCTTGAAGCGCATGAACTCCTTGATGATGGCCATGTTATCCTCCTCGCCCTTGCTCACGGCGGC
CGCTGGCACGGCTCCGGCCTCGGCTTCGTCTTCGACGAGAGTCTCGACCTCGATCTCCGTTCCGCCGATG
TTCAGTTTGGTGGTTTTGCGGATATCTCCGTGAATCAATATGTGCTCGTGGATCAGGACGCGCAGGTAGT
GTCCCAACAACCCCCAACAATTTTTACTCATCAGATCAATAATCGTGTGACCTACGGTGGAGCCATAGAC
GCTCAGGACGCCAAAACCTTCGGGCCCCAAAATGAAGAGAATTGGGAACATACCCCAGCTCACGAAAAAC
AGCCATGCCATGCCGGTCACGACCTGGCGGCACCGACCCTTTGGCACAGTATGATAACCCTCGATATATG
CTTTGGCGGCGTGAAAAAATGTGTTCGCGCCATAGCACAATCCAAGACAAAAGAAGATGACTTTAACATA
GCCGGTTGCCATGGCGCTGGTAGCCCCCCACACGATAGTCCCGATGTCTGAGACAAGGAGTCCCATGGTT
CTCCTGCTGTAGTCGTTGCTCAGGCCTAAACACATGAGAAATAGAGTCATAAGCACATGGGTCACATACA
GGAGATATGTATATAACATTAATACAATTTATAAAAAAAAGGGGGGGCACAACTAGTATAACTTCGTATA
AGGTATACTATACGAAGTTATTAAGAGGTTTCATATTGCTAATAGCAGCTACAATCCAGCTACCATTCTG
CATAACTTCGTATAAAGTATCCTATACGAAGTTATGTCGACTGGAGAGTGGCCAGCCCTTCTCATGTTCA
GAGAACATGGTTAACTGGTTAAGTCATGTCGTCCCACAGGACTCCTCCCTGCAGGACGGCGAGTTCATCT
ACAAGGTGAAGCTGCGCGGCACCAACTTCCCCTCCGACGGCCCCGTAATGCAGAAGAAGACCATGGGCTG
GGAGGCCTCCTCCGAGCGGATGTACCCCGAGGACGGCGCCCTGAAGGGCGAGATCAAGCAGAGGCTGAAG
CTGAAGGACGGCGGCCACTACGACGCTGAGGTCAAGACCACCTACAAGGCCAAGAAGCCCGTGCAGCTGC
CCGGCGCCTACAACGTCAACATCAAGTTGGACATCACCTCCCACAACGAGGACTACACCATCGTGGAACA
GTACGAACGCGCCGAGGGCCGCCACTCCACCGGCGGCATGGACGAGCTGTACAAGTAAGCTAGCGAAGTT
CCTATACTTTCTAGAGAATAGGAACTTCTAAGCAGACAATCTTGTAATACATCAGCAGCTAGTAGATTGC
TCCAGCTAGAAGTTCCTATACCTTTTGAAGAATAGGAACTTCGAATTCGATATCAAGCTTATCGATAATC
AACCTCTGGATTACAAAATTTGTGAAAGATTGACTGGTATTCTTAACTATGTTGCTCCTTTTACGCTATG
TGGATACGCTGCTTTAATGCCTTTGTATCATGCTATTGCTTCCCGTATGGCTTTCATTTTCTCCTCCTTG
TATAAATCCTGGTTGCTGTCTCTTTATGAGGAGTTGTGGCCCGTTGTCAGGCAACGTGGCGTGGTGTGCA
CTGTGTTTGCTGACGCAACCCCCACTGGTTGGGGCATTGCCACCACCTGTCAGCTCCTTTCCGGGACTTT
CGCTTTCCCCCTCCCTATTGCCACGGCGGAACTCATCGCCGCCTGCCTTGCCCGCTGCTGGACAGGGGCT
CGGCTGTTGGGCACTGACAATTCCGTGGTGTTGTCGGGGAAATCATCGTCCTTTCCTTGGCTGCTCGCCT
ATGTTGCCACCTGGATTCTGCGCGGGACGTCCTTCTGCTACGTCCCTTCGGCCCTCAATCCAGCGGACCT
TCCTTCCCGCGGCCTGCTGCCGGCTCTGCGGCCTCTTCCGCGTCTTCGCCTTCGCCCTCAGACGAGTCGG
ATCTCCCTTTGGGCCGCCTCCCCGCATCGATACCGAGCGCTGCTCGAGAGATCTACGGGTGGCATCCCTG
TGACCCCTCCCCAGTGCCTCTCCTGGCCCTGGAAGTTGCCACTCCAGTGCCCACCAGCCTTGTCCTAATA
AAATTAAGTTGCATCATTTTGTCTGACTAGGTGTCCTTCTATAATATTATGGGGTGGAGGGGGGTGGTAT
GGAGCAAGGGGCAAGTTGGGAAGACAACCTGTAGGGCCTGCGGGGTCTATTGGGAACCAAGCTGGAGTGC
AGTGGCACAATCTTGGCTCACTGCAATCTCCGCCTCCTGGGTTCAAGCGATTCTCCTGCCTCAGCCTCCC
GAGTTGTTGGGATTCCAGGCATGCATGACCAGGCTCAGCTAATTTTTGTTTTTTTGGTAGAGACGGGGTT
TCACCATATTGGCCAGGCTGGTCTCCAACTCCTAATCTCAGGTGATCTACCCACCTTGGCCTCCCAAATT
GCTGGGATTACAGGCGTGAACCACTGCTCCCTTCCCTGTCCTTCTGATTTTGTAGGTAACCACGTGCGGA
CCGAGCGGCCGCAGGAACCCCTAGTGATGGAGTTGGCCACTCCCTCTCTGCGCGCTCGCTCGCTCACTGA
GGCCGGGCGACCAAAGGTCGCCCGACGCCCGGGCTTTGCCCGGGCGGCCTCAGTGAGCGAGCGAGCGCGC
AGCTGCCTGCAGGGGCGCCTGATGCGGTATTTTCTCCTTACGCATCTGTGCGGTATTTCACACCGCATA
[95 nt withheld, positions 4410-4504]
T
[46 nt withheld, positions 4506-4551]
C
[141 nt withheld, positions 4553-4693]
CCTTTGACGTTGGAGTCCACGTTCTTT
[37 nt withheld, positions 4721-4757]
ACTCTATCTCGGGCTATTCTTTTGATTTATAAGGGATTTTGCCGATTTCGGTCTATTGGTTAAAAAATGA
GCTGATTTAACAAAAATTTAACGCGAATTTTAACAAAATATTAACGTTTACAATTTTATGGTGCACTCTC
AGTACAATCTGCTCTGATGCCGCATAGTTAAGCCAGCCCCGACACCCGCCAACACCCGCTGACGCGCCCT
GACGGGCTTGTCTGCTCCCGGCATCCGCTTACAGACAAGCTGTGACCGTCTCCGGGAGCTGCATGTGTCA
GAGGTTTTCACCGTCATCACCGAAACGCGCGAGACGAAAGGGCCTCGTGATACGCCTATTTTTATAGGTT
AATGTCATGATAATAATGGTTTCTTAGACGTCAGGTGGCACTTTTCGGGGAAATGTGCGCGGAACCCCTA
TTTGTTTATTTTTCTAAATACATTCAAATATGTATCCGCTCATGAGACAATAACCCTGATAAATGCTTCA
ATAATATTGAAAAAGGAAGAGTATGAGTATTCAACATTTCCGTGTCGCCCTTATTCCCTTTTTTGCGGCA
TTTTGCCTTCCTGTTTTTGCTCACCCAGAAACGCTGGTGAAAGTAAAAGATGCTGAAGATCAGTTGGGTG
CACGAGTGGGTTACATCGAACTGGATCTCAACAGCGGTAAGATCCTTGAGAGTTTTCGCCCCGAAGAACG
TTTTCCAATGATGAGCACTTTTAAAGTTCTGCTATGTGGCGCGGTATTATCCCGTATTGACGCCGGGCAA
GAGCAACTCGGTCGCCGCATACACTATTCTCAGAATGACTTGGTTGAGTACTCACCAGTCACAGAAAAGC
ATCTTACGGATGGCATGACAGTAAGAGAATTATGCAGTGCTGCCATAACCATGAGTGATAACACTGCGGC
CAACTTACTTCTGACAACGATCGGAGGACCGAAGGAGCTAACCGCTTTTTTGCACAACATGGGGGATCAT
GTAACTCGCCTTGATCGTTGGGAACCGGAGCTGAATGAAGCCATACCAAACGACGAGCGTGACACCACGA
TGCCTGTAGCAATGGCAACAACGTTGCGCAAACTATTAACTGGCGAACTACTTACTCTAGCTTCCCGGCA
ACAATTAATAGACTGGATGGAGGCGGATAAAGTTGCAGGACCACTTCTGCGCTCGGCCCTTCCGGCTGGC
TGGTTTATTGCTGATAAATCTGGAGCCGGTGAGCGTGGGTCTCGCGGTATCATTGCAGCACTGGGGCCAG
ATGGTAAGCCCTCCCGTATCGTAGTTATCTACACGACGGGGAGTCAGGCAACTATGGATGAACGAAATAG
ACAGATCGCTGAGATAGGTGCCTCACTGATTAAGCATTGGTAACTGTCAGACCAAGTTTACTCATATATA
CTTTAGATTGATTTAAAACTTCATTTTTAATTTAAAAGGATCTAGGTGAAGATCCTTTTTGATAATCTCA
TGACCAAAATCCCTTAACGTGAGTTTTCGTTCCACTGAGCGTCAGACCCCGTAGAAAAGATCAAAGGATC
TTCTTGAGATCCTTTTTTTCTGCGCGTAATCTGCTGCTTGCAAACAAAAAAACCACCGCTACCAGCGGTG
GTTTGTTTGCCGGATCAAGAGCTACCAACTCTTTTTCCGAAGGTAACTGGCTTCAGCAGAGCGCAGATAC
CAAATACTGTTCTTCTAGTGTAGCCGTAGTTAGGCCACCACTTCAAGAACTCTGTAGCACCGCCTACATA
CCTCGCTCTGCTAATCCTGTTACCAGTGGCTGCTGCCAGTGGCGATAAGTCGTGTCTTACCGGGTTGGAC
TCAAGACGATAGTTACCGGATAAGGCGCAGCGGTCGGGCTGAACGGGGGGTTCGTGCACACAGCCCAGCT
TGGAGCGAACGACCTACACCGAACTGAGATACCTACAGCGTGAGCTATGAGAAAGCGCCACGCTTCCCGA
AGGGAGAAAGGCGGACAGGTATCCGGTAAGCGGCAGGGTCGGAACAGGAGAGCGCACGAGGGAGCTTCCA
GGGGGAAACGCCTGGTATCTTTATAGTCCTGTCGGGTTTCGCCACCTCTGACTTGAGCGTCGATTTTTGT
GATGCTCGTCAGGGGGGCGGAGCCTATGGAAAAACGCCAGCAACGCGGCCTTTTTACGGTTCCTGGCCTT
TTGCTGGCCTTTTGCTCACATGT
