>Addgene plasmid #137143 | pAAV-nEF-Con/Foff 2.0-ChR2-mCherry | depositor partial sequence | sequence record 264989 | Promoter through WPRE
AAGGATCTGCGATCGCTCCGGTGCCCGTCAGTGGGCAGAGCGCACATCGCCCACAGTCCCCGAGAAGTTG
GGGGGAGGGGTCGGCAATTGAACGGGTGCCTAGAGAAGGTGGCGCGGGGTAAACTGGGAAAGTGATGTCG
TGTACTGGCTCCGCCTTTTTCCCGAGGGTGGGGGAGAACCGTATATAAGTGCAGTAGTCGCCGTGAACGT
TCTTTTTCGCAACGGGTTTGCCGCCAGAACACAGCTGAAGCTTCGAGGGGCTCGCATCTCTCCTTCACGC
GCCCGCCGCCCTACCTGAGGCCGCCATCCACGCCGGTTGAGTCGCGTTCTGCCGCCTCCCGCCTGTGGTG
CCTCCTGAACTGCGTCCGCCGTCTAGGTAAGTTTAAAGCTCAGGTCGAGACCGGGCCTTTGTCCGGCGCT
CCCTTGGAGCCTACCTAGACTCAGCCGGCTCTCCACGCTTTGCCTGACCCTGCTTGCTCAACTCTACGTC
TTTGTTTCGTTTTCTGTTCTGCGCCGTTACAGATCCAAGCTGTGACCGGCGCCTACGGATCCGAAGTTCC
TATTCTCTAGAAAGTATAGGAACTTCGCAGAGTAGTAGCTGGATTGTAGCTGCTATTAGCAATCTAAAAC
CTCTTAGAAGTTCCTATTCTTCAAAAGGTATAGGAACTTCGGCGCGCCGCCACCATGGACTATGGCGGCG
CTTTGTCTGCCGTCGGACGCGAACTTTTGTTCGTTACTAATCCTGTGGTGGTGAACGGGTCCGTCCTGGT
CCCTGAGGATCAATGTTACTGTGCCGGATGGATTGAATCTCGCGGCACGAACGGCGCTCAGACCGCGTCA
AATGTCCTGCAGTGGCTTGCAGCAGGATTCAGCATTTTGCTGCTGATGTTCTATGCCTACCAAACCTGGA
AATCTACATGCGGCTGGGAGGAGATCTATGTGTGCGCCATTGAAATGGTTAAGGTGATTCTCGAGTTCTT
TTTTGAGTTTAAGAATCCCTCTATGCTCTACCTTGCCACAGGACACCGGGTGCAGTGGCTGCGCTATGCA
GAGTGGCTGCTCACTTGTCCTGTCATCCTTATCCGCCTGAGCAACCTCACCGGTAAGTGTCGGGGTTGCT
AGCATAACTTCGTATAGTATACCTTATACGAAGTTATTCTTTGCACCATTCTAAAGAATAACAGTGATAA
TTTCTGGGTTAAGGCAAATAACTTCGTATAGGATACTTTATACGAAGTTATGGTACCCCTCCTGTACTCA
CCTGGGTCACGGTCACCACGCCGCCGTCCTCGAAGTTCATCACGCGCTCCCACTTGAAGCCCTCGGGGAA
GGACAGCTTCAAGTAGTCGGGGATGTCGGCGGGGTGCTTCACGTAGGCCTTGGAGCCGTACATGAACTGA
GGGGACAGGATGTCCCAGGCGAAGGGCAGGGGGCCACCCTTGGTCACCTTCAGCTTGGCGGTCTGGGTGC
CCTCGTAGGGGCGGCCCTCGCCCTCGCCCTCGATCTCGAACTCGTGGCCGTTCACGGAGCCCTCCATGTG
CACCTTGAAGCGCATGAACTCCTTGATGATGGCCATGTTATCCTCCTCGCCCTTGCTCACGGCGGCCGCT
GGCACGGCTCCGGCCTCGGCTTCGTCTTCGACGAGAGTCTCGACCTCGATCTCCGTTCCGCCGATGTTCA
GTTTGGTGGTTTTGCGGATATCTCCGTGAATCAATATGTGCTCGTGGATCAGGACGCGCAGGTAGTGTCC
CAACAACCCCCAACAATTTTTACTCATCAGATCAATAATCGTGTGACCTACGGTGGAGCCATAGACGCTC
AGGACGCCAAAACCTTCGGGCCCCAAAATGAAGAGAATTGGGAACATACCCCAGCTCACGAAAAACAGCC
ATGCCATGCCGGTCACGACCTGGCGGCACCGACCCTTTGGCACAGTATGATAACCCTCGATATATGCTTT
GGCGGCGTGAAAAAATGTGTTCGCGCCATAGCACAATCCAAGACAAAAGAAGATGACTTTAACATAGCCG
GTTGCCATGGCGCTGGTAGCCCCCCACACGATAGTCCCGATGTCTGAGACAAGGAGTCCCATGGTTCTCC
TGCTGTAGTCGTTGCTCAGGCCTAAACACATGAGAAATAGAGTCATAAGCACATGGGTCACATACAGGAG
ATATGTATATAACATTAATACAATTTATAAAAAAAAGGGGGGGCACAACTAGTATAACTTCGTATAAGGT
ATACTATACGAAGTTATTAAGAGGTTTCATATTGCTAATAGCAGCTACAATCCAGCTACCATTCTGCATA
ACTTCGTATAAAGTATCCTATACGAAGTTATGTCGACTGGAGAGTGGCCAGCCCTTCTCATGTTCAGAGA
ACATGGTTAACTGGTTAAGTCATGTCGTCCCACAGGACTCCTCCCTGCAGGACGGCGAGTTCATCTACAA
GGTGAAGCTGCGCGGCACCAACTTCCCCTCCGACGGCCCCGTAATGCAGAAGAAGACCATGGGCTGGGAG
GCCTCCTCCGAGCGGATGTACCCCGAGGACGGCGCCCTGAAGGGCGAGATCAAGCAGAGGCTGAAGCTGA
AGGACGGCGGCCACTACGACGCTGAGGTCAAGACCACCTACAAGGCCAAGAAGCCCGTGCAGCTGCCCGG
CGCCTACAACGTCAACATCAAGTTGGACATCACCTCCCACAACGAGGACTACACCATCGTGGAACAGTAC
GAACGCGCCGAGGGCCGCCACTCCACCGGCGGCATGGACGAGCTGTACAAGTAAGCTAGCGAAGTTCCTA
TACTTTCTAGAGAATAGGAACTTCTAAGCAGACAATCTTGTAATACATCAGCAGCTAGTAGATTGCTCCA
GCTAGAAGTTCCTATACCTTTTGAAGAATAGGAACTTCGAATTCGATATCAAGCTTATCGATAATCAACC
TCTGGATTACAAAATTTGTGAAAGATTGACTGGTATTCTTAACTATGTTGCTCCTTTTACGCTATGTGGA
TACGCTGCTTTAATGCCTTTGTATCATGCTATTGCTTCCCGTATGGCTTTCATTTTCTCCTCCTTGTATA
AATCCTGGTTGCTGTCTCTTTATGAGGAGTTGTGGCCCGTTGTCAGGCAACGTGGCGTGGTGTGCACTGT
GTTTGCTGACGCAACCCCCACTGGTTGGGGCATTGCCACCACCTGTCAGCTCCTTTCCGGGACTTTCGCT
TTCCCCCTCCCTATTGCCACGGCGGAACTCATCGCCGCCTGCCTTGCCCGCTGCTGGACAGGGGCTCGGC
TGTTGGGCACTGACAATTCCGTGGTGTTGTCGGGGAAATCATCGTCCTTTCCTTGGCTGCTCGCCTGTGT
TGCCACCTGGATTCTGCGCGGGACGTCCTTCTGCTACGTCCCTTCGGCCCTCAATCCAGCGGACCTTCCT
TCCCGCGGCCTGCTGCCGGCTCTGCGGCCTCTTCCGCGTCTTCGCCTTCGCCCTCAGACGAGTCGGATCT
CCCTTTGGGCCGCCTCCCCGCATCGATACCG
